>Addgene plasmid #135437 | pCDF11-SFPQ(276-598) | addgene full sequence | sequence record 271557 | Addgene NGS Result
TAACTCGAGTCTGGTAAAGAAACCGCTGCTGCGAAATTTGAACGCCAGCACATGGACTCGTCTACTAGCG
CAGCTTAATTAACCTAGGCTGCTGCCACCGCTGAGCAATAACTAGCATAACCCCTTGGGGCCTCTAAACG
GGTCTTGAGGGGTTTTTTGCTGAAACCTCAGGCATTTGAGAAGCACACGGTCACACTGCTTCCGGTAGTC
AATAAACCGGTAAACCAGCAATAGACATAAGCGGCTATTTAACGACCCTGCCCTGAACCGACGACCGGGT
CATCGTGGCCGGATCTTGCGGCCCCTCGGCTTGAACGAATTGTTAGACATTATTTGCCGACTACCTTGGT
GATCTCGCCTTTCACGTAGTGGACAAATTCTTCCAACTGATCTGCGCGCGAGGCCAAGCGATCTTCTTCT
TGTCCAAGATAAGCCTGTCTAGCTTCAAGTATGACGGGCTGATACTGGGCCGGCAGGCGCTCCATTGCCC
AGTCGGCAGCGACATCCTTCGGCGCGATTTTGCCGGTTACTGCGCTGTACCAAATGCGGGACAACGTAAG
CACTACATTTCGCTCATCGCCAGCCCAGTCGGGCGGCGAGTTCCATAGCGTTAAGGTTTCATTTAGCGCC
TCAAATAGATCCTGTTCAGGAACCGGATCAAAGAGTTCCTCCGCCGCTGGACCTACCAAGGCAACGCTAT
GTTCTCTTGCTTTTGTCAGCAAGATAGCCAGATCAATGTCGATCGTGGCTGGCTCGAAGATACCTGCAAG
AATGTCATTGCGCTGCCATTCTCCAAATTGCAGTTCGCGCTTAGCTGGATAACGCCACGGAATGATGTCG
TCGTGCACAACAATGGTGACTTCTACAGCGCGGAGAATCTCGCTCTCTCCAGGGGAAGCCGAAGTTTCCA
AAAGGTCGTTGATCAAAGCTCGCCGCGTTGTTTCATCAAGCCTTACGGTCACCGTAACCAGCAAATCAAT
ATCACTGTGTGGCTTCAGGCCGCCATCCACTGCGGAGCCGTACAAATGTACGGCCAGCAACGTCGGTTCG
AGATGGCGCTCGATGACGCCAACTACCTCTGATAGTTGAGTCGATACTTCGGCGATCACCGCTTCCCTCA
TACTCTTCCTTTTTCAATATTATTGAAGCATTTATCAGGGTTATTGTCTCATGAGCGGATACATATTTGA
ATGTATTTAGAAAAATAAACAAATAGCTAGCTCACTCGGTCGCTACGCTCCGGGCGTGAGACTGCGGCGG
GCGCTGCGGACACATACAAAGTTACCCACAGATTCCGTGGATAAGCAGGGGACTAACATGTGAGGCAAAA
CAGCAGGGCCGCGCCGGTGGCGTTTTTCCATAGGCTCCGCCCTCCTGCCAGAGTTCACATAAACAGACGC
TTTTCCGGTGCATCTGTGGGAGCCGTGAGGCTCAACCATGAATCTGACAGTACGGGCGAAACCCGACAGG
ACTTAAAGATCCCCACCGTTTCCGGCGGGTCGCTCCCTCTTGCGCTCTCCTGTTCCGACCCTGCCGTTTA
CCGGATACCTGTTCCGCCTTTCTCCCTTACGGGAAGTGTGGCGCTTTCTCATAGCTCACACACTGGTATC
TCGGCTCGGTGTAGGTCGTTCGCTCCAAGCTGGGCTGTAAGCAAGAACTCCCCGTTCAGCCCGACTGCTG
CGCCTTATCCGGTAACTGTTCACTTGAGTCCAACCCGGAAAAGCACGGTAAAACGCCACTGGCAGCAGCC
ATTGGTAACTGGGAGTTCGCAGAGGATTTGTTTAGCTAAACACGCGGTTGCTCTTGAAGTGTGCGCCAAA
GTCCGGCTACACTGGAAGGACAGATTTGGTTGCTGTGCTCTGCGAAAGCCAGTTACCACGGTTAAGCAGT
TCCCCAACTGACTTAACCTTCGATCAAACCACCTCCCCAGGTGGTTTTTTCGTTTACAGGGCAAAAGATT
ACGCGCAGAAAAAAAGGATCTCAAGAAGATCCTTTGATCTTTTCTACTGAACCGCTCTAGATTTCAGTGC
AATTTATCTCTTCAAATGTAGCACCTGAAGTCAGCCCCATACGATATAAGTTGTAATTCTCATGTTAGTC
ATGCCCCGCGCCCACCGGAAGGAGCTGACTGGGTTGAAGGCTCTCAAGGGCATCGGTCGAGATCCCGGTG
CCTAATGAGTGAGCTAACTTACATTAATTGCGTTGCGCTCACTGCCCGCTTTCCAGTCGGGAAACCTGTC
GTGCCAGCTGCATTAATGAATCGGCCAACGCGCGGGGAGAGGCGGTTTGCGTATTGGGCGCCAGGGTGGT
TTTTCTTTTCACCAGTGAGACGGGCAACAGCTGATTGCCCTTCACCGCCTGGCCCTGAGAGAGTTGCAGC
AAGCGGTCCACGCTGGTTTGCCCCAGCAGGCGAAAATCCTGTTTGATGGTGGTTAACGGCGGGATATAAC
ATGAGCTGTCTTCGGTATCGTCGTATCCCACTACCGAGATGTCCGCACCAACGCGCAGCCCGGACTCGGT
AATGGCGCGCATTGCGCCCAGCGCCATCTGATCGTTGGCAACCAGCATCGCAGTGGGAACGATGCCCTCA
TTCAGCATTTGCATGGTTTGTTGAAAACCGGACATGGCACTCCAGTCGCCTTCCCGTTCCGCTATCGGCT
GAATTTGATTGCGAGTGAGATATTTATGCCAGCCAGCCAGACGCAGACGCGCCGAGACAGAACTTAATGG
GCCCGCTAACAGCGCGATTTGCTGGTGACCCAATGCGACCAGATGCTCCACGCCCAGTCGCGTACCGTCT
TCATGGGAGAAAATAATACTGTTGATGGGTGTCTGGTCAGAGACATCAAGAAATAACGCCGGAACATTAG
TGCAGGCAGCTTCCACAGCAATGGCATCCTGGTCATCCAGCGGATAGTTAATGATCAGCCCACTGACGCG
TTGCGCGAGAAGATTGTGCACCGCCGCTTTACAGGCTTCGACGCCGCTTCGTTCTACCATCGACACCACC
ACGCTGGCACCCAGTTGATCGGCGCGAGATTTAATCGCCGCGACAATTTGCGACGGCGCGTGCAGGGCCA
GACTGGAGGTGGCAACGCCAATCAGCAACGACTGTTTGCCCGCCAGTTGTTGTGCCACGCGGTTGGGAAT
GTAATTCAGCTCCGCCATCGCCGCTTCCACTTTTTCCCGCGTTTTCGCAGAAACGTGGCTGGCCTGGTTC
ACCACGCGGGAAACGGTCTGATAAGAGACACCGGCATACTCTGCGACATCGTATAACGTTACTGGTTTCA
CATTCACCACCCTGAATTGACTCTCTTCCGGGCGCTATCATGCCATACCGCGAAAGGTTTTGCGCCATTC
GATGGTGTCCGGGATCTCGACGCTCTCCCTTATGCGACTCCTGCATTAGGAAATTAATACGACTCACTAT
AGGGGAATTGTGAGCGGATAACAATTCCCCTGTAGAAATAATTTTGTTTAACTTTAATAAGGAGATATAC
CATGAAACATCACCATCACCATCACCCCATGAGCGATTACGACATCCCCACTACTGAGAATCTTTATTTT
CAGGGCGCCATGGAGGGGTTTAAAGCCAATTTGTCTCTCTTGAGGAGGCCTGGAGAGAAAACTTACACAC
AGCGATGTCGGTTGTTTGTTGGGAATCTACCTGCTGATATCACGGAGGATGAGTTCAAAAGACTATTTGC
TAAATATGGAGAACCAGGAGAAGTTTTTATCAACAAAGGCAAAGGATTCGGATTTATTAAGCTTGAATCT
AGAGCTTTGGCTGAAATTGCCAAAGCCGAACTGGATGATACACCCATGAGAGGTAGACAGCTTCGAGTTC
GCTTTGCCACACATGCTGCTGCCCTTTCTGTTCGTAATCTTTCACCTTATGTTTCCAATGAACTGTTGGA
AGAAGCCTTTAGCCAATTTGGTCCTATTGAAAGGGCTGTTGTAATAGTGGATGATCGTGGAAGATCTACA
GGGAAAGGCATTGTTGAATTTGCTTCTAAGCCAGCAGCAAGAAAGGCATTTGAACGATGCAGTGAAGGTG
TTTTCTTACTGACGACAACTCCTCGTCCAGTCATTGTGGAACCACTTGAACAACTAGATGATGAAGATGG
TCTTCCTGAAAAACTTGCCCAGAAGAATCCAATGTATCAAAAGGAGAGAGAAACCCCTCCTCGTTTTGCC
CAGCATGGCACGTTTGAGTACGAATATTCTCAGCGATGGAAGTCTTTGGATGAAATGGAAAAACAGCAAA
GGGAACAAGTTGAAAAAAACATGAAAGATGCAAAAGACAAATTGGAAAGTGAAATGGAAGATGCCTATCA
TGAACATCAGGCAAATCTTTTGCGCCAAGATCTGATGAGACGACAGGAAGAATTAAGACGCATGGAAGAA
CTTCACAATCAAGAAATGCAGAAACGTAAAGAAATGCAATTGAGGCAAGAGGAGGAACGACGTAGAAGAG
AGGAAGAGATGATGATTCGTCAACGTGAGATGGAAGAACAAATGAGGCGCCAAAGAGAGGAAAGTTACAG
C
Features (pLannotate 1.2.2; 17 found; start..end, strand, type, name):
     16..57      +  CDS            S-Tag (fragment): affinity and epitope tag derived from pancreatic ribonuclease A
     87..104     +  CDS            SET1 (fragment): solubility-enhancement tag derived from T7 phage gene 10B
    112..159     +  terminator     T7 terminator: transcription terminator for bacteriophage T7 RNA polymerase
    330..1121    -  CDS            SmR: aminoglycoside adenylyltransferase (Murphy, 1985); aadA; confers resistance to spectinomycin and streptomycin
   1122..1213    -  promoter       AmpR promoter: bla
   1261..1999    -  rep_origin     CloDF13 ori: Plasmids containing the CloDF13 (CDF) origin of replication can be propagated in E. coli cells that contain additional plasmids with compatible origins.
   2096..2160    -  CDS            TcR (fragment): tetracycline efflux protein; tet; confers resistance to tetracycline
   2175..2196    -  protein_bind   CAP binding site: CAP binding activates transcription in the presence of cAMP. E. coli catabolite activator protein
   2209..3291    -  CDS            lacI: lac repressor; lacI; The lac repressor binds to the lac operator to inhibit transcription in E. coli. This inhibition can be relieved by adding lactose or isopropyl-β-D-thiogalactopyranoside (IPTG).
   3292..3369    -  promoter       lacI promoter: lacI
   3377..3412    -  CDS            TcR (fragment): tetracycline efflux protein; tet; confers resistance to tetracycline
   3415..3433    +  promoter       T7 promoter: promoter for bacteriophage T7 RNA polymerase
   3434..3458    +  protein_bind   lac operator: The lac repressor binds to the lac operator to inhibit transcription in E. coli. This inhibition can be relieved by adding lactose or isopropyl-β-D-thiogalactopyranoside (IPTG). lac repressor encoded by lacI
   3473..3495    +  RBS            RBS: efficient ribosome binding site from bacteriophage T7 gene 10 (Olins and Rangwala, 1989)
   3508..3526    +  CDS            7xHis (fragment): 6xHis affinity tag
   3555..3575    +  CDS            capTEV™ (fragment): composite tag for in vivo biotinylation, TEV protease cleavage, and 6xHis tagging
   3583..4551    +  CDS            Sfpq (fragment): SFPQ_MOUSE - Also known as Psf. Experimental evidence at protein level: Swiss-Prot protein existence level 1. DNA- and RNA binding protein, involved in several nuclear processes. Essential pre-mRNA splicing factor required early in spliceosome formation and for splicing catalytic step II, probably as a heteromer with NONO. Binds to pre-mRNA in spliceosome C complex, and specifically binds to intronic polypyrimidine tracts. Involved in regulation of signal-induced alternative splicing. During splicing of PTPRC/CD45, a phosphorylated form is sequestered by THRAP3 from the pre-mRNA in resting T-c
