[The description below was written by a language model from this plasmid's Addgene catalogue record and pLannotate feature annotations shown in this document.]
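Description:
pCDF11-SFPQ(276-598) is a bacterial expression plasmid of about 4.5 kb, built on the pCDF11 backbone, for producing a fragment of human SFPQ (splicing factor proline and glutamine rich, also called PSF) spanning residues 276–598. It replicates from the CloDF13 (CDF) origin, which is compatible with other common origin classes and so allows the plasmid to coexist in E. coli with a second expression vector. Selection is by spectinomycin through the aadA (SmR) aminoglycoside adenylyltransferase gene. The copy number is not recorded.

The expression cassette follows the standard T7/lac design. A T7 promoter is immediately followed by a lac operator and the phage T7 gene 10 ribosome binding site, and the plasmid carries its own lacI gene. Transcription is therefore repressed until IPTG is added in a host that supplies T7 RNA polymerase. The open reading frame begins with an N-terminal hexahistidine tag, followed by a TEV protease recognition site and then the roughly 1 kb SFPQ fragment, which was inserted between NcoI and XhoI. The tag permits metal-affinity purification and can then be cleaved off. The automated annotation matched the insert to the mouse Sfpq orthologue, but the catalogue entry lists the species as human. S-Tag and SET1 fragments lie downstream of the insert, ahead of the T7 terminator. They appear to be vector remnants, and the record does not list them as fusion tags. The short tetracycline-resistance fragments likewise look like non-functional backbone leftovers.

The associated publication concerns the structure of human SFPQ and its coiled-coil-mediated polymerisation, which is consistent with using the plasmid to make recombinant protein for structural and biophysical studies.
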