Addgene plasmid #135437: pCDF11-SFPQ(276-598)
Purpose: Expresses SFPQ 276-598 with TEV-cleavable hexahistidine tag
Depositing lab: Charles Bond. Depositing organization: University of Western Australia. Publication: The structure of human SFPQ reveals a coiled-coil mediated polymer essential for functional aggregation in gene regulation. Lee M, Sadowska A, Bekere I, Ho D, Gully BS, Lu Y, Iyer KS, Trewhella J, Fox AH, Bond CS. Nucleic Acids Res. 2015 Apr 20;43(7):3826-40. doi: 10.1093/nar/gkv156. Epub 2015 Mar 12. PubMed 25765647.
Backbone
  Vector backbone: pCDF11
  Backbone manufacturer: EMBL
  Backbone size w/o insert (bp): 4300
  Total vector size (bp): 4500
  Vector type: Bacterial Expression
Growth in bacteria
  Bacterial resistance: Spectinomycin, 50 μg/mL
  Growth temperature: 37°C
  Growth strain: DH5alpha
  Copy number: Unknown
Gene/Insert
  Gene/Insert name: Splicing Factor Proline And Glutamine Rich
  Species: H. sapiens (human)
  Insert size (bp): 1000
  Entrez Gene: SFPQ (a.k.a. POMP100, PPP1R140, PSF)
  Promoter: T7
  Tag / fusion protein: hexahistidine (N terminal on insert)
  Cloning method: Restriction Enzyme; 5′ cloning site NcoI (unknown if destroyed); 3′ cloning site XhoI (unknown if destroyed)
  Sequencing primers: 5′ CATgCCATggAgggg TTTAAAgCC; 3′ CCgCTCgAgTTAgCTgTAACT TTCCTC
Terms and licenses: Academic/Nonprofit Terms; Industry Terms: Not Available to Industry
How to cite: pCDF11-SFPQ(276-598) was a gift from Charles Bond (Addgene plasmid # 135437 ; http://n2t.net/addgene:135437 ; RRID:Addgene_135437)
